>Addgene plasmid #251976 | MTS-ABE-ARG8 | addgene full sequence | sequence record 500925 | Addgene NGS Result
TTGAGATCCTTTTTTTCTGCGCGTAATCTGCTGCTTGCAAACAAAAAAACCACCGCTACCAGCGGTGGTT
TGTTTGCCGGATCAAGAGCTACCAACTCTTTTTCCGAAGGTAACTGGCTTCAGCAGAGCGCAGATACCAA
ATACTGTTCTTCTAGTGTAGCCGTAGTTAGGCCACCACTTCAAGAACTCTGTAGCACCGCCTACATACCT
CGCTCTGCTAATCCTGTTACCAGTGGCTGCTGCCAGTGGCGATAAGTCGTGTCTTACCGGGTTGGACTCA
AGACGATAGTTACCGGATAAGGCGCAGCGGTCGGGCTGAACGGGGGGTTCGTGCACACAGCCCAGCTTGG
AGCGAACGACCTACACCGAACTGAGATACCTACAGCGTGAGCTATGAGAAAGCGCCACGCTTCCCGAAGG
GAGAAAGGCGGACAGGTATCCGGTAAGCGGCAGGGTCGGAACAGGAGAGCGCACGAGGGAGCTTCCAGGG
GGAAACGCCTGGTATCTTTATAGTCCTGTCGGGTTTCGCCACCTCTGACTTGAGCGTCGATTTTTGTGAT
GCTCGTCAGGGGGGCGGAGCCTATGGAAAAACGCCAGCAACGCGGCCTTTTTACGGTTCCTGGCCTTTTG
CTGGCCTTTTGCTCACATGTTCTTTCCTGCGTTATCCCCTGATTCTGTGGATAACCGTATTACCGCCTTT
GAGTGAGCTGATACCGCTCGCCGCAGCCGAACGACCGAGCGCAGCGAGTCAGTGAGCGAGGAAGCGGAAG
AGCGCCCAATACGCAAACCGCCTCTCCCCGCGCGTTGGCCGATTCATTAATGCAGCTGGCACGACAGGTT
TCCCGACTGGAAAGCGGGCAGTGAGCGCAACGCAATTAATGTGAGTTAGCTCACTCATTAGGCACCCCAG
GCTTTACACTTTATGCTTCCGGCTCGTATGTTGTGTGGAATTGTGAGCGGATAACAATTTCACACAGGAA
ACAGCTATGACCATGATTACGCCAAGCGCGCAATTAACCCTCACTAAAGGGAACAAAAGCTGGAGCTCAG
TTTATCATTATCAATACTCGCCATTTCAAAGAATACGTAAATAATTAATAGTAGTGATTTTCCTAACTTT
ATTTAGTCAAAAAATTAGCCTTTTAATTCTGCTGTAACCCGTACATGCCCAAAATAGGGGGCGGGTTACA
CAGAATATATAACATCGTAGGTGTCTGGGTGAACAGTTTATTCCTGGCATCCACTAAATATAATGGAGCC
CGCTTTTTAAGCTGGCATCCAGAAAAAAAAAGAATCCCAGCACCAAAATATTGTTTTCTTCACCAACCAT
CAGTTCATAGGTCCATTCTCTTAGCGCAACTACAGAGAACAGGGGCACAAACAGGCAAAAAACGGGCACA
ACCTCAATGGAGTGATGCAACCTGCCTGGAGTAAATGATGACACAAGGCAATTGACCCACGCATGTATCT
ATCTCATTTTCTTACACCTTCTATTACCTTCTGCTCTCTCTGATTTGGAAAAAGCTGAAAAAAAAGGTTG
AAACCAGTTCCCTGAAATTATTCCCCTACTTGACTAATAAGTATATAAAGACGGTAGGTATTGATTGTAA
TTCTGTAAATCTATTTCTTAAACTTCTTAAATTCTACTTTTATAGTTAGTCTTTTTTTTAGTTTTAAAAC
ACCAGAACTTAGTTTCGACGGATTCTAGAACTAGTGGATCCCCCATCACAAGTTTGTACAAAAAAGCAGG
CTTCGAAGGAGATAACAAAATGGCCTCCACTCGTGTCCTCGCCTCTCGCCTGGCCTCCCAGATGGCTGCT
TCCGCCAAGGTTGCCCGCCCTGCTGTCCGCGTTGCTCAGGTCAGCAAGCGCACCATCCAGACTGGCTCCC
CCCTCCAGACCCTCAAGCGCACCCAGATGACCTCCATCGTCAACGCCACCACCCGCCAGGCTTTCCAGAA
GCGCGCCTACTCTTCCTCTGAGGTGGAGTTTTCCCACGAGTACTGGATGAGACATGCCCTGACCCTGGCC
AAGAGGGCACGGGATGAGAGGGAGGTGCCTGTGGGAGCCGTGCTGGTGCTGAACAATAGAGTGATCGGCG
AGGGCTGGAACAGAGCCATCGGCCTGCACGACCCAACAGCCCATGCCGAAATTATGGCCCTGAGACAGGG
CGGCCTGGTCATGCAGAACTACAGACTGATTGACGCCACCCTGTACGTGACATTCGAGCCTTGCGTGATG
TGCGCCGGCGCCATGATCCACTCTAGGATCGGCCGCGTGGTGTTTGGCTGGAGGAACTCAAAAAGAGGCG
CCGCAGGCTCCCTGATGAACGTGCTGAACTACCCCGGCATGAATCACCGCGTCGAAATTACCGAGGGAAT
CCTGGCAGATGAATGTGCCGCCCTGCTGTGCGATTTCTATCGGATGCCTAGACAGGTGTTCAATGCTCAG
AAGAAGGCCCAGAGCTCCATCAACTCCGGAGGATCTAGCGGAGGCTCCTCTGGCTCTGAGACACCTGGCA
CAAGCGAGAGCGCAACACCTGAAAGCAGCGGGGGCAGCAGCGGGGGGTCAGACAAGAAGTACAGCATCGG
CCTGGCCATCGGCACCAACTCTGTGGGCTGGGCCGTGATCACCGACGAGTACAAGGTGCCCAGCAAGAAA
TTCAAGGTGCTGGGCAACACCGACCGGCACAGCATCAAGAAGAACCTGATCGGAGCCCTGCTGTTCGACA
GCGGCGAAACAGCCGAGGCCACCCGGCTGAAGAGAACCGCCAGAAGAAGATACACCAGACGGAAGAACCG
GATCTGCTATCTGCAAGAGATCTTCAGCAACGAGATGGCCAAGGTGGACGACAGCTTCTTCCACAGACTG
GAAGAGTCCTTCCTGGTGGAAGAGGATAAGAAGCACGAGCGGCACCCCATCTTCGGCAACATCGTGGACG
AGGTGGCCTACCACGAGAAGTACCCCACCATCTACCACCTGAGAAAGAAACTGGTGGACAGCACCGACAA
GGCCGACCTGCGGCTGATCTATCTGGCCCTGGCCCACATGATCAAGTTCCGGGGCCACTTCCTGATCGAG
GGCGACCTGAACCCCGACAACAGCGACGTGGACAAGCTGTTCATCCAGCTGGTGCAGACCTACAACCAGC
TGTTCGAGGAAAACCCCATCAACGCCAGCGGCGTGGACGCCAAGGCCATCCTGTCTGCCAGACTGAGCAA
GAGCAGACGGCTGGAAAATCTGATCGCCCAGCTGCCCGGCGAGAAGAAGAATGGCCTGTTCGGAAACCTG
ATTGCCCTGAGCCTGGGCCTGACCCCCAACTTCAAGAGCAACTTCGACCTGGCCGAGGATGCCAAACTGC
AGCTGAGCAAGGACACCTACGACGACGACCTGGACAACCTGCTGGCCCAGATCGGCGACCAGTACGCCGA
CCTGTTTCTGGCCGCCAAGAACCTGTCCGACGCCATCCTGCTGAGCGACATCCTGAGAGTGAACACCGAG
ATCACCAAGGCCCCCCTGAGCGCCTCTATGATCAAGAGATACGACGAGCACCACCAGGACCTGACCCTGC
TGAAAGCTCTCGTGCGGCAGCAGCTGCCTGAGAAGTACAAAGAGATTTTCTTCGACCAGAGCAAGAACGG
CTACGCCGGCTACATTGACGGCGGAGCCAGCCAGGAAGAGTTCTACAAGTTCATCAAGCCCATCCTGGAA
AAGATGGACGGCACCGAGGAACTGCTCGTGAAGCTGAACAGAGAGGACCTGCTGCGGAAGCAGCGGACCT
TCGACAACGGCAGCATCCCCCACCAGATCCACCTGGGAGAGCTGCACGCCATTCTGCGGCGGCAGGAAGA
TTTTTACCCATTCCTGAAGGACAACCGGGAAAAGATCGAGAAGATCCTGACCTTCCGCATCCCCTACTAC
GTGGGCCCTCTGGCCAGGGGAAACAGCAGATTCGCCTGGATGACCAGAAAGAGCGAGGAAACCATCACCC
CCTGGAACTTCGAGGAAGTGGTGGACAAGGGCGCTTCCGCCCAGAGCTTCATCGAGCGGATGACCAACTT
CGATAAGAACCTGCCCAACGAGAAGGTGCTGCCCAAGCACAGCCTGCTGTACGAGTACTTCACCGTGTAT
AACGAGCTGACCAAAGTGAAATACGTGACCGAGGGAATGAGAAAGCCCGCCTTCCTGAGCGGCGAGCAGA
AAAAGGCCATCGTGGACCTGCTGTTCAAGACCAACCGGAAAGTGACCGTGAAGCAGCTGAAAGAGGACTA
CTTCAAGAAAATCGAGTGCTTCGACTCCGTGGAAATCTCCGGCGTGGAAGATCGGTTCAACGCCTCCCTG
GGCACATACCACGATCTGCTGAAAATTATCAAGGACAAGGACTTCCTGGACAATGAGGAAAACGAGGACA
TTCTGGAAGATATCGTGCTGACCCTGACACTGTTTGAGGACAGAGAGATGATCGAGGAACGGCTGAAAAC
CTATGCCCACCTGTTCGACGACAAAGTGATGAAGCAGCTGAAGCGGCGGAGATACACCGGCTGGGGCAGG
CTGAGCCGGAAGCTGATCAACGGCATCCGGGACAAGCAGTCCGGCAAGACAATCCTGGATTTCCTGAAGT
CCGACGGCTTCGCCAACAGAAACTTCATGCAGCTGATCCACGACGACAGCCTGACCTTTAAAGAGGACAT
CCAGAAAGCCCAGGTGTCCGGCCAGGGCGATAGCCTGCACGAGCACATTGCCAATCTGGCCGGCAGCCCC
GCCATTAAGAAGGGCATCCTGCAGACAGTGAAGGTGGTGGACGAGCTCGTGAAAGTGATGGGCCGGCACA
AGCCCGAGAACATCGTGATCGAAATGGCCAGAGAGAACCAGACCACCCAGAAGGGACAGAAGAACAGCCG
CGAGAGAATGAAGCGGATCGAAGAGGGCATCAAAGAGCTGGGCAGCCAGATCCTGAAAGAACACCCCGTG
GAAAACACCCAGCTGCAGAACGAGAAGCTGTACCTGTACTACCTGCAGAATGGGCGGGATATGTACGTGG
ACCAGGAACTGGACATCAACCGGCTGTCCGACTACGATGTGGACCATATCGTGCCTCAGAGCTTTCTGAA
GGACGACTCCATCGACAACAAGGTGCTGACCAGAAGCGACAAGAACCGGGGCAAGAGCGACAACGTGCCC
TCCGAAGAGGTCGTGAAGAAGATGAAGAACTACTGGCGGCAGCTGCTGAACGCCAAGCTGATTACCCAGA
GAAAGTTCGACAATCTGACCAAGGCCGAGAGAGGCGGCCTGAGCGAACTGGATAAGGCCGGCTTCATCAA
GAGACAGCTGGTGGAAACCCGGCAGATCACAAAGCACGTGGCACAGATCCTGGACTCCCGGATGAACACT
AAGTACGACGAGAATGACAAGCTGATCCGGGAAGTGAAAGTGATCACCCTGAAGTCCAAGCTGGTGTCCG
ATTTCCGGAAGGATTTCCAGTTTTACAAAGTGCGCGAGATCAACAACTACCACCACGCCCACGACGCCTA
CCTGAACGCCGTCGTGGGAACCGCCCTGATCAAAAAGTACCCTAAGCTGGAAAGCGAGTTCGTGTACGGC
GACTACAAGGTGTACGACGTGCGGAAGATGATCGCCAAGAGCGAGCAGGAAATCGGCAAGGCTACCGCCA
AGTACTTCTTCTACAGCAACATCATGAACTTTTTCAAGACCGAGATTACCCTGGCCAACGGCGAGATCCG
GAAGCGGCCTCTGATCGAGACAAACGGCGAAACCGGGGAGATCGTGTGGGATAAGGGCCGGGATTTTGCC
ACCGTGCGGAAAGTGCTGAGCATGCCCCAAGTGAATATCGTGAAAAAGACCGAGGTGCAGACAGGCGGCT
TCAGCAAAGAGTCTATCCTGCCCAAGAGGAACAGCGATAAGCTGATCGCCAGAAAGAAGGACTGGGACCC
TAAGAAGTACGGCGGCTTCGACAGCCCCACCGTGGCCTATTCTGTGCTGGTGGTGGCCAAAGTGGAAAAG
GGCAAGTCCAAGAAACTGAAGAGTGTGAAAGAGCTGCTGGGGATCACCATCATGGAAAGAAGCAGCTTCG
AGAAGAATCCCATCGACTTTCTGGAAGCCAAGGGCTACAAAGAAGTGAAAAAGGACCTGATCATCAAGCT
GCCTAAGTACTCCCTGTTCGAGCTGGAAAACGGCCGGAAGAGAATGCTGGCCTCTGCCGGCGAACTGCAG
AAGGGAAACGAACTGGCCCTGCCCTCCAAATATGTGAACTTCCTGTACCTGGCCAGCCACTATGAGAAGC
TGAAGGGCTCCCCCGAGGATAATGAGCAGAAACAGCTGTTTGTGGAACAGCACAAGCACTACCTGGACGA
GATCATCGAGCAGATCAGCGAGTTCTCCAAGAGAGTGATCCTGGCCGACGCTAATCTGGACAAAGTGCTG
TCCGCCTACAACAAGCACCGGGATAAGCCCATCAGAGAGCAGGCCGAGAATATCATCCACCTGTTTACCC
TGACCAATCTGGGAGCCCCTGCCGCCTTCAAGTACTTTGACACCACCATCGACCGGAAGAGGTACACCAG
CACCAAAGAGGTGCTGGACGCCACCCTGATCCACCAGAGCATCACCGGCCTGTACGAGACACGGATCGAC
CTGTCTCAGCTGGGAGGTGACTCTGGCGGCTCATTTAAAAGATATTTAGGGTCCAGCACGTCATCAAGAA
GATTTACAAGCATTTTAGAGGAAAAGGCCTTTCAAGTGACCACTTACTCTAGACCTGAAGATCTATGTAT
AACTAGAGGTAAAAATGCAAAGCTGTATGATGACGTGAATGGTAAAGAATATATCGATTTCACCGCAGGT
ATTGCGGTGACCGCATTAGGCCATGCAAATCCTAAAGTGGCAGAAATTCTGCACCATCAGGCTAACAAAC
TGGTTCATTCCTCCAACCTTTACTTCACTAAGGAATGTTTGGATTTAAGTGAAAAGATTGTTGAAAAGAC
CAAGCAATTCGGTGGTCAACACGACGCCTCAAGAGTATTTTTATGTAATTCTGGTACGGAAGCAAATGAA
GCTGCTTTGAAGTTTGCAAAGAAACATGGTATAATGAAAAATCCTAGCAAGCAAGGCATTGTTGCATTTG
AGAACTCTTTTCATGGCCGTACTATGGGCGCTTTATCTGTCACTTGGAATAGTAAATATAGAACTCCTTT
TGGGGATTTGGTTCCCCATGTCTCATTCTTAAATTTGAATGACGAAATGACCAAACTACAAAGTTATATC
GAGACCAAAAAGGACGAGATTGCTGGTTTAATTGTCGAGCCCATACAAGGTGAAGGTGGGGTTTTTCCCG
TAGAAGTTGAAAAGCTAACCGGATTGAAGAAAATATGTCAAGATAATGATGTGATTGTCATTCATGATGA
AATTCAATGCGGTTTGGGCCGTTCAGGTAAACTATGGGCTCATGCTTATTTACCAAGTGAGGCTCATCCG
GATATTTTTACATCTGCCAAAGCATTGGGAAATGGCTTCCCCATCGCTGCCACCATCGTCAATGAAAAAG
TTAATAATGCTTTGAGAGTTGGTGACCACGGCACCACGTATGGTGGTAATCCGCTGGCCTGTTCTGTAAG
CAACTATGTTTTGGATACCATAGCAGACGAAGCTTTTTTGAAACAAGTCTCTAAGAAGAGTGATATCTTA
CAAAAGCGCTTGCGCGAAATTCAAGCCAAATATCCAAATCAAATAAAGACTATCAGAGGAAAAGGTTTGA
TGCTTGGTGCTGAGTTCGTCGAACCACCCACCGAGGTCATCAAAAAGGCCAGAGAATTGGGACTTTTGAT
CATTACCGCTGGTAAGAGTACCGTTAGATTTGTTCCCGCATTAACGATTGAAGACGAACTAATCGAAGAA
GGGATGGATGCTTTTGAAAAGGCTATTGAAGCGGTTTACGCTGGCAAGCCCATCCCCAACCCCCTGCTGG
GCCTGGACAGCACCGGTGCAACAAACTTCTCCCTCTTGAAACAAGCAGGAGATGTTGAGGAAAATCCCGG
GCCTATGGTGAGCAAGGCCGAGGAGCTGTTCACCGGGGTGGTGCCCATCCTGGTCGAGCTGGACGGCGAC
GTAAACGGCCACAAGTTCAGCGTGTCCGGCGAGGGCGAGGGCGATGCCACCTACGGCAAGCTGACCCTGA
AGTTCATCTGCACCACCGGCAAGCTGCCCGTGCCCTGGCCCACCCTCGTGACCACCCTGACCTACGGCGT
GCAGTGCTTCAGCCGCTACCCCGACCACATGAAGCAGCACGACTTCTTCAAGTCCGCCATGCCCGAAGGC
TACGTCCAGGAGCGCACCATCTTCTTCAAGGACGACGGCAACTACAAGACCCGCGCCGAGGTGAAGTTCG
AGGGCGACACCCTGGTGAACCGCATCGAGCTGAAGGGCATCGACTTCAAGGAGGACGGCAACATCCTGGG
GCACAAGCTGGAGTACAACTACAACAGCCACAACGTCTATATCATGGCCGACAAGCAGAAGAACGGCATC
AAGGTGAACTTCAAGATCCGCCACAACATCGAGGACGGCAGCGTGCAGCTCGCCGACCACTACCAGCAGA
ACACCCCCATCGGCGACGGCCCCGTGCTGCTGCCCGACAACCACTACCTGAGCACCCAGTCCGCCCTGAG
CAAAGACCCCAACGAGAAGCGCGATCACATGGTCCTGCTGGAGTTCGTGACCGCCGCCGGGATCACTCTC
GGCATGGACGAGCTGTACAAGTAACTCGAGTCATGTAATTAGTTATGTCACGCTTACATTCACGCCCTCC
CCCCACATCCGCTCTAACCGAAAAGGAAGGAGTTAGACAACCTGAAGTCTAGGTCCCTATTTATTTTTTT
ATAGTTATGTTAGTATTAAGAACGTTATTTATATTTCAAATTTTTCTTTTTTTTCTGTACAGACGCGTGT
ACGCATGTAACATTATACTGAAAACCTTGCTTGAGAAGGTTTTGGGACGCTCGAAGGCTTTAATTTGCGG
CCGGTACCCAATTCGCCCTATAGTGAGTCGTATTACGCGCGCTCACTGGCCGTCGTTTTACAACGTCGTG
ACTGGGAAAACCCTGGCGTTACCCAACTTAATCGCCTTGCAGCACATCCCCCTTTCGCCAGCTGGCGTAA
TAGCGAAGAGGCCCGCACCGATCGCCCTTCCCAACAGTTGCGCAGCCTGAATGGCGAATGG
[124 nt withheld, positions 9232-9355]
C
[91 nt withheld, positions 9357-9447]
A
[49 nt withheld, positions 9449-9497]
CCTTTGACGTTGGAGTCCACGTTCTTT
[37 nt withheld, positions 9525-9561]
ACCCTATCTCGGTCTATTCTTTTGATTTATAAGGGATTTTGCCGATTTCGGCCTATTGGTTAAAAAATGA
GCTGATTTAACAAAAATTTAACGCGAATTTTAACAAAATATTAACGCTTACAATTTCCTGATGCGGTATT
TTCTCCTTACGCATCTGTGCGGTATTTCACACCGCATATCGACCGGTCGAGGAGAACTTCTAGTATATCT
ACATACCTAATATTATTGCCTTATTAAAAATGGAATCCCAACAATTACATCAAAATCCACATTCTCTTCA
AAATCAATTGTCCTGTACTTCCTTGTTCATGTGTGTTCAAAAACGTTATATTTATAGGATAATTATACTC
TATTTCTCAACAAGTAATTGGTTGTTTGGCCGAGCGGTCTAAGGCGCCTGATTCAAGAAATATCTTGACC
GCAGTTAACTGTGGGAATACTCAGGTATCGTAAGATGCAAGAGTTCGAATCTCTTAGCAACCATTATTTT
TTTCCTCAACATAACGAGAACACACAGGGGCGCTATCGCACAGAATCAAATTCGATGACTGGAAATTTTT
TGTTAATTTCAGAGGTCGCCTGACGCATATACCTTTTTCAACTGAAAAATTGGGAGAAAAAGGAAAGGTG
AGAGCGCCGGAACCGGCTTTTCATATAGAATAGAGAAGCGTTCATGACTAAATGCTTGCATCACAATACT
TGAAGTTGACAATATTATTTAAGGACCTATTGTTTTTTCCAATAGGTGGTTAGCAATCGTCTTACTTTCT
AACTTTTCTTACCTTTTACATTTCAGCAATATATATATATATATTTCAAGGATATACCATTCTAATGTCT
GCCCCTAAGAAGATCGTCGTTTTGCCAGGTGACCACGTTGGTCAAGAAATCACAGCCGAAGCCATTAAGG
TTCTTAAAGCTATTTCTGATGTTCGTTCCAATGTCAAGTTCGATTTCGAAAATCATTTAATTGGTGGTGC
TGCTATCGATGCTACAGGTGTTCCACTTCCAGATGAGGCGCTGGAAGCCTCCAAGAAGGCTGATGCCGTT
TTGTTAGGTGCTGTGGGTGGTCCTAAATGGGGTACCGGTAGTGTTAGACCTGAACAAGGTTTACTAAAAA
TCCGTAAAGAACTTCAATTGTACGCCAACTTAAGACCATGTAACTTTGCATCCGACTCTCTTTTAGACTT
ATCTCCAATCAAGCCACAATTTGCTAAAGGTACTGACTTCGTTGTTGTCAGAGAATTAGTGGGAGGTATT
TACTTTGGTAAGAGAAAGGAAGACGATGGTGATGGTGTCGCTTGGGATAGTGAACAATACACCGTTCCAG
AAGTGCAAAGAATCACAAGAATGGCCGCTTTCATGGCCCTACAACATGAGCCACCATTGCCTATTTGGTC
CTTGGATAAAGCTAATGTTTTGGCCTCTTCAAGATTATGGAGAAAAACTGTGGAGGAAACCATCAAGAAC
GAATTCCCTACATTGAAGGTTCAACATCAATTGATTGATTCTGCCGCCATGATCCTAGTTAAGAACCCAA
CCCACCTAAATGGTATTATAATCACCAGCAACATGTTTGGTGATATCATCTCCGATGAAGCCTCCGTTAT
CCCAGGTTCCTTGGGTTTGTTGCCATCTGCGTCCTTGGCCTCTTTGCCAGACAAGAACACCGCATTTGGT
TTGTACGAACCATGCCACGGTTCTGCTCCAGATTTGCCAAAGAATAAGGTCAACCCTATCGCCACTATCT
TGTCTGCTGCAATGATGTTGAAATTGTCATTGAACTTGCCTGAAGAAGGTAAGGCCATTGAAGATGCAGT
TAAAAAGGTTTTGGATGCAGGTATCAGAACTGGTGATTTAGGTGGTTCCAACAGTACCACCGAAGTCGGT
GATGCTGTCGCCGAAGAAGTTAAGAAAATCCTTGCTTAAAAAGATTCTCTTTTTTTATGATATTTGTACA
TAAACTTTATAAATGAAATTCATAATAGAAACGACACGAAATTACAAAATGGAATATGTTCATAGGGTAG
ACGAAACTATATACGCAATCTACATACATTTATCAAGAAGGAGAAAAAGGAGGATGTAAAGGAATACAGG
TAAGCAAATTGATACTAATGGCTCAACGTGATAAGGAAAAAGAATTGCACTTTAACATTAATATTGACAA
GGAGGAGGGCACCACACAAAAAGTTAGGTGTAACAGAAAATCATGAAACTATGATTCCTAATTTATATAT
TGGAGGATTTTCTCTAAAAAAAAAAAAATACAACAAATAAAAAACACTCAATGACCTGACCATTTGATGG
AGTTTAAGTCAATACCTTCTTGAACCATTTCCCATAATGGTGAAAGTTCCCTCAAGAATTTTACTCTGTC
AGAAACGGCCTTAACGACGTAGTCGATATGGTGCACTCTCAGTACAATCTGCTCTGATGCCGCATAGTTA
AGCCAGCCCCGACACCCGCCAACACCCGCTGACGCGCCCTGACGGGCTTGTCTGCTCCCGGCATCCGCTT
ACAGACAAGCTGTGACCGTCTCCGGGAGCTGCATGTGTCAGAGGTTTTCACCGTCATCACCGAAACGCGC
GAGACGAAAGGGCCTCGTGATACGCCTATTTTTATAGGTTAATGTCATGATAATAATGGTTTCTTAGGAC
GGATCGCTTGCCTGTAACTTACACGCGCCTCGTATCTTTTAATGATGGAATAATTTGGGAATTTACTCTG
TGTTTATTTATTTTTATGTTTTGTATTTGGATTTTAGAAAGTAAATAAAGAAGGTAGAAGAGTTACGGAA
TGAAGAAAAAAAAATAAACAAAGGTTTAAAAAATTTCAACAAAAAGCGTACTTTACATATATATTTATTA
GACAAGAAAAGCAGATTAAATAGATATACATTCGATTAACGATAAGTAAAATGTAAAATCACAGGATTTT
CGTGTGTGGTCTTCTACACAGACAAGATGAAACAATTCGGCATTAATACCTGAGAGCAGGAAGAGCAAGA
TAAAAGGTAGTATTTGTTGGCGATCCCCCTAGAGTCTTTTACATCTTCGGAAAACAAAAACTATTTTTTC
TTTAATTTCTTTTTTTACTTTCTATTTTTAATTTATATATTTATATTAAAAAATTTAAATTATAATTATT
TTTATAGCACGTGATGAAAAGGACCCAGGTGGCACTTTTCGGGGAAATGTGCGCGGAACCCCTATTTGTT
TATTTTTCTAAATACATTCAAATATGTATCCGCTCATGAGACAATAACCCTGATAAATGCTTCAATAATA
TTGAAAAAGGAAGAGTATGAGTATTCAACATTTCCGTGTCGCCCTTATTCCCTTTTTTGCGGCATTTTGC
CTTCCTGTTTTTGCTCACCCAGAAACGCTGGTGAAAGTAAAAGATGCTGAAGATCAGTTGGGTGCACGAG
TGGGTTACATCGAACTGGATCTCAACAGCGGTAAGATCCTTGAGAGTTTTCGCCCCGAAGAACGTTTTCC
AATGATGAGCACTTTTAAAGTTCTGCTATGTGGCGCGGTATTATCCCGTATTGACGCCGGGCAAGAGCAA
CTCGGTCGCCGCATACACTATTCTCAGAATGACTTGGTTGAGTACTCACCAGTCACAGAAAAGCATCTTA
CGGATGGCATGACAGTAAGAGAATTATGCAGTGCTGCCATAACCATGAGTGATAACACTGCGGCCAACTT
ACTTCTGACAACGATCGGAGGACCGAAGGAGCTAACCGCTTTTTTGCACAACATGGGGGATCATGTAACT
CGCCTTGATCGTTGGGAACCGGAGCTGAATGAAGCCATACCAAACGACGAGCGTGACACCACGATGCCTG
TAGCAATGGCAACAACGTTGCGCAAACTATTAACTGGCGAACTACTTACTCTAGCTTCCCGGCAACAATT
AATAGACTGGATGGAGGCGGATAAAGTTGCAGGACCACTTCTGCGCTCGGCCCTTCCGGCTGGCTGGTTT
ATTGCTGATAAATCTGGAGCCGGTGAGCGTGGGTCTCGCGGTATCATTGCAGCACTGGGGCCAGATGGTA
AGCCCTCCCGTATCGTAGTTATCTACACGACGGGGAGTCAGGCAACTATGGATGAACGAAATAGACAGAT
CGCTGAGATAGGTGCCTCACTGATTAAGCATTGGTAACTGTCAGACCAAGTTTACTCATATATACTTTAG
ATTGATTTAAAACTTCATTTTTAATTTAAAAGGATCTAGGTGAAGATCCTTTTTGATAATCTCATGACCA
AAATCCCTTAACGTGAGTTTTCGTTCCACTGAGCGTCAGACCCCGTAGAAAAGATCAAAGGATCTTC
Features (pLannotate 1.2.2; 29 found; start..end, strand, type, name):
      1..589     +  rep_origin     ori: high-copy-number ColE1/pMB1/pBR322/pUC origin of replication
    772..864     +  CDS            lacI (fragment): lac repressor; lacI; The lac repressor binds to the lac operator to inhibit transcription in E. coli. This inhibition can be relieved by adding lactose or isopropyl-β-D-thiogalactopyranoside (IPTG).
    877..898     +  protein_bind   CAP binding site: CAP binding activates transcription in the presence of cAMP. E. coli catabolite activator protein
    913..943     +  promoter       lac promoter: promoter for the E. coli lac operon
    947..969     +  protein_bind   lac operator (fragment): The lac repressor binds to the lac operator to inhibit transcription in E. coli. This inhibition can be relieved by adding lactose or isopropyl-β-D-thiogalactopyranoside (IPTG). lac repressor encoded by lacI
   1012..1030    +  promoter       T3 promoter: promoter for bacteriophage T3 RNA polymerase
   1055..1698    +  promoter       GAP promoter: S. cerevisiae TDH3; promoter for glyceraldehyde-3-phosphate dehydrogenase
   1704..1724    +  misc_feature   MCS (fragment): pBluescript multiple cloning site
   1728..1752    +  protein_bind   attB1: mutant version of attB; recombination site for the Gateway® BP reaction BP Clonase™
   1770..1976    +  CDS            oli (fragment): ATP9_NEUCR - Also known as atp-9, atp9, prl-1. Experimental evidence at protein level: Swiss-Prot protein existence level 1. Mitochondrial membrane ATP synthase (F(1)F(0) ATP synthase or Complex V) produces ATP from ADP in the presence of a proton gradient across the membrane which is generated by electron transport complexes of the respiratory chain. F-type ATPases consist of two structural domains, F(1) - containing the extramembraneous catalytic core and F(0) - containing the membrane proton channel, linked together by a central stalk and a peripheral stalk. During catalysis, ATP synthesis
   1977..2468    +  CDS            tadA: TADA_ECOLI - Also known as yfhC. Experimental evidence at protein level: Swiss-Prot protein existence level 1. Catalyzes the deamination of adenosine to inosine at the wobble position 34 of tRNA(Arg2). Essential for cell viability. From Escherichia coli (strain K12).
   2571..4172    +  CDS            dCas9(N): N-terminal portion of catalytically inactive Streptococcus pyogenes dCas9 carrying the D10A mutation (Zetsche et al., 2015)
   4173..6667    +  CDS            Cas9(C) (fragment): C-terminal portion of Streptococcus pyogenes Cas9 (Zetsche et al., 2015)
   6684..7952    +  CDS            ARG8: ARGD_YEAST - Experimental evidence at protein level: Swiss-Prot protein existence level 1. From Saccharomyces cerevisiae (strain ATCC 204508 / S288c) (Baker's yeast).
   8055..8774    +  CDS            EGFP: the original enhanced GFP (Yang et al., 1996) mammalian codon-optimized
   8781..9028    +  terminator     CYC1 terminator: S. cerevisiae CYC1; transcription terminator for CYC1
   9047..9065    -  promoter       T7 promoter: promoter for bacteriophage T7 RNA polymerase
   9073..9228    +  CDS            lacZα (fragment): LacZα fragment of β-galactosidase; lacZ fragment
   9232..9660    +  rep_origin     f1 ori (sequence partly withheld): f1 bacteriophage origin of replication; arrow indicates direction of (+) strand synthesis
   9688..9740    -  misc_feature   bom (fragment): basis of mobility region from pBR322
   9771..9848    +  CDS            YO192_YEAST (fragment): Experimental evidence at protein level: Swiss-Prot protein existence level 1. From Saccharomyces cerevisiae (strain ATCC 204508 / S288c) (Baker's yeast).
   9988..10395   +  promoter       LEU2 promoter: S. cerevisiae LEU2
  10396..11490   +  CDS            LEU2: 3-isopropylmalate dehydrogenase, required for leucine biosynthesis; S. cerevisiae LEU2; yeast auxotrophic marker
  11852..11968   -  CDS            NFS1 (fragment): NFS1_YEAST - Also known as SPL1 From Saccharomyces cerevisiae (strain ATCC 204508 / S288c) (Baker's yeast).
  11967..12017   -  misc_feature   bom (fragment): basis of mobility region from pBR322
  12119..12154   -  CDS            rop (fragment): Rop protein, which maintains plasmids at low copy number; rop
  12223..12726   -  misc_feature   CEN/ARS: S. cerevisiae CEN6 centromere fused to an autonomously replicating sequence
  12763..12867   +  promoter       AmpR promoter: bla
  12868..13728   +  CDS            AmpR: β-lactamase; bla; confers resistance to ampicillin, carbenicillin, and related antibiotics
