[The description below was written by a language model from this plasmid's Addgene catalogue record and pLannotate feature annotations shown in this document.]
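Description:
MTS-ABE-ARG8 is a yeast expression plasmid built on the pAG415 backbone, a low-copy centromeric shuttle vector. In Saccharomyces cerevisiae it is maintained through a CEN6/ARS element and selected by the LEU2 auxotrophic marker under its own promoter. In E. coli it replicates from a high-copy ColE1/pUC-type origin and is selected with ampicillin through the AmpR (β-lactamase) gene. The backbone also carries an f1 origin, remnants of the pBluescript lac/lacZα region, T3 and T7 promoters flanking the expression cassette, and an attB1 site left over from the Gateway-derived vector series.

The payload is a single long open reading frame driven by the strong constitutive GPD (TDH3/GAP) promoter and ended by the CYC1 terminator. At the N terminus is a mitochondrial targeting sequence, annotated as a fragment of the Neurospora crassa ATP synthase subunit 9 presequence, which is commonly used to direct proteins into the mitochondrial matrix. It is followed by an adenine base editor made of an E. coli TadA-derived adenosine deaminase domain fused to Streptococcus pyogenes Cas9. The annotation indicates that the Cas9 carries the D10A mutation, but the record does not say whether the protein is a nickase or fully inactive. Downstream lies yeast ARG8, which encodes the mitochondrial acetylornithine aminotransferase of arginine biosynthesis. The feature table also shows an EGFP coding sequence after ARG8, although the catalogue entry does not mention it.

The stated purpose is expression of the ABE-ARG8 fusion in yeast, in work aimed at CRISPR-based editing of the mitochondrial genome. The record does not state the role of the ARG8 moiety, and no guide RNA cassette is annotated on this plasmid.
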