Addgene plasmid #251976: MTS-ABE-ARG8
Purpose: Expression of ABE-ARG8 fusion protein in yeast
Depositing lab: Alice Ting. Depositing organization: Stanford University. Publication: Towards CRISPR-based editing of the mitochondrial genome in yeast. Yin S, Jarosz DF, Ting AY. Proc Natl Acad Sci U S A. 2026 Jan 20;123(3):e2505894123. doi: 10.1073/pnas.2505894123. Epub 2026 Jan 16. PubMed 41543903.
Backbone
  Vector backbone: pAG415
  Vector type: Yeast Expression, CRISPR
  Selectable markers: LEU2
Growth in bacteria
  Bacterial resistance: Ampicillin, 100 μg/mL
  Growth temperature: 37°C
  Growth strain: DH5alpha
  Copy number: High Copy
Gene/Insert
  Gene/Insert name: ABE-ARG8
  Species: S. cerevisiae (budding yeast)
  Promoter: GPD
  Tag / fusion protein: MTS (N terminal on insert)
  Cloning method: Gibson Cloning
Terms and licenses: Academic/Nonprofit Terms; Industry Terms: Not Available to Industry
Depositor comments: Please visit https://doi.org/10.64898/2025.12.09.693232 for bioRxiv preprint.
How to cite: MTS-ABE-ARG8 was a gift from Alice Ting (Addgene plasmid # 251976 ; http://n2t.net/addgene:251976 ; RRID:Addgene_251976)
